Addgene plasmid #39109: CDKL1
Purpose: Bacterial expression for structure determination; may not be full ORF
Depositing lab: Nicola Burgess-Brown. Depositing organization: University of Oxford.
Backbone
  Vector backbone: pNIC-CTHF
  Backbone manufacturer: SGC
  Vector type: Bacterial Expression
Growth in bacteria
  Bacterial resistance: Kanamycin, 50 μg/mL
  Growth temperature: 37°C
  Growth strain: Mach1
  Copy number: Low Copy
Gene/Insert
  Gene/Insert name: CDKL1 (alt names: cyclin-dependent kinase-like 1 (CDC2-related kinase); PDB:4AGU)
  Species: H. sapiens (human)
  Insert size (bp): 1006
  Entrez Gene: CDKL1 (a.k.a. KKIALRE, P42)
  Tag / fusion protein: Tev His Flag (C terminal on insert)
  Cloning method: Ligation Independent Cloning
  Sequencing primers: 5′ T7; 3′ T7-term
Terms and licenses: Academic/Nonprofit Terms; Industry Terms: Not Available to Industry
How to cite: CDKL1 was a gift from Nicola Burgess-Brown (Addgene plasmid # 39109 ; http://n2t.net/addgene:39109 ; RRID:Addgene_39109)
