[The description below was written by a language model from this plasmid's Addgene catalogue record.]
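Description:
CDKL1 is a bacterial expression plasmid built on the pNIC-CTHF backbone from the SGC, made to produce recombinant human CDKL1 (cyclin-dependent kinase-like 1, a CDC2-related kinase also known as KKIALRE or p42) for structure determination. The plasmid is maintained in E. coli under kanamycin selection and is recorded as low copy. The origin of replication is not stated, and no feature table or annotated sequence accompanies the entry, so the arrangement of backbone elements cannot be described in detail.

The insert is about 1 kb of human CDKL1 coding sequence, introduced by ligation independent cloning. The record cautions that it may not represent the full open reading frame, which is typical of crystallography constructs where domain boundaries are trimmed to give a well-behaved, crystallisable fragment. The alternative names point to a deposited PDB structure associated with this construct. The protein carries a C-terminal tag composed of a TEV protease cleavage site followed by His and FLAG epitopes. The His tag allows immobilised metal affinity purification, the FLAG epitope allows detection or immunoaffinity capture, and TEV cleavage lets the tags be removed from the purified protein.

The promoter is not explicitly named, but the listed T7 forward and T7 terminator sequencing primers indicate that the insert sits between T7 promoter and terminator regions, consistent with T7 RNA polymerase-driven expression in a suitable E. coli host. The construct is intended for overexpression and purification of the CDKL1 fragment for structural and biochemical studies.
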