>Addgene plasmid #39109 | CDKL1 | depositor partial sequence | sequence record 49166 | CDKL1 sequence 1006 bps
CTTAAGAAGGAGATATACTATGATGGAGAAGTATGAAAAAATTGGGAAAATTGGAGAAGGCTCCTATGGA
GTTGTTTTCAAATGTAGAAACAGGGACACGGGTCAGATTGTGGCCATCAAGAAGTTTCTGGAATCAGAAG
ATGACCCTGTCATAAAGAAAATTGCCCTTCGGGAAATCCGAATGCTCAAGCAACTCAAGCATCCCAACCT
TGTTAACCTCCTGGAAGTCTTCAGGAGGAAACGGAGGCTTCACCTGGTGTTTGAATATTGTGACCACACA
GTTCTCCATGAGTTGGACAGATACCAAAGAGGGGTACCAGAACATCTCGTGAAGAGCATAACTTGGCAGA
CACTGCAAGCTGTAAATTTTTGCCATAAACACAATTGCATACATAGAGACGTGAAGCCAGAAAATATCCT
CATCACGAAACATTCCGTGATTAAGCTTTGTGACTTTGGATTTGCTCGGCTTTTGACTGGACCGAGTGAC
TACTATGACGACGAAGTGGCTACCAGGTGGTACCGCTCCCCTGAGCTGCTGGTGGGGGACACGCAGTACG
GCCCCCCGGTGGATGTTTGGGCAATTGGCTGTGTCTTTGCTGAGCTGCTGTCAGGAGTGCCTCTGTGGCC
AGGAAAATCGGATGTGGATCAGCTGTATCTGATTAGGAAGACCTTGGGGGATCTCATTCCTAGGCACCAG
CAAGTGTTTAGCACGAATCAGTACTTCAGTGGAGTGAAAATTCCAGACCCTGAAGATATGGAACCACTTG
AATTAAAATTCCCAAACATCTCTTATCCTGCCCTGGGGCTCCTAAAGGGCTGTCTCCACATGGACCCTAC
TGAAAGGCTGACATGTGAACAGCTGTTGCATCACCCATATTTTGAAAACATCAGAGAAATAGAGGATTTG
GCAAAAGAACACGACAAACCAGCAGAGAACCTCTACTTCCAATCGCACCATCATCACCACCATGATTACA
AGGATGACGACGATAAGTGAGGATCC
