>Addgene plasmid #39109 | CDKL1 | addgene partial sequence | sequence record 51905 | T7 5'-TAATACGACTCACTATAGGG-3'
ATTTTGTTTACCTTAAGAAGGAGATATACTATGATGGAGAAGTATGAAAAAATTGGGAAAATTGGAGAAG
GCTCCTATGGAGTTGTTTTCAAATGTAGAAACAGGGACACGGGTCAGATTGTGGCCATCAAGAAGTTTCT
GGAATCAGAAGATGACCCTGTCATAAAGAAAATTGCCCTTCGGGAAATCCGAATGCTCAAGCAACTCAAG
CATCCCAACCTTGTTAACCTCCTGGAAGTCTTCAGGAGGAAACGGAGGCTTCACCTGGTGTTTGAATATT
GTGACCACACAGTTCTCCATGAGTTGGACAGATACCAAAGAGGGGTACCAGAACATCTCGTGAAGAGCAT
AACTTGGCAGACACTGCAAGCTGTAAATTTTTGCCATAAACACAATTGCATACATAGAGACGTGAAGCCA
GAAAATATCCTCATCACGAAACATTCCGTGATTAAGCTTTGTGACTTTGGATTTGCTCGGCTTTTGACTG
GACCGAGTGACTACTATGACGACGAAGTGGCTACCAGGTGGTACCGCTCCCCTGAGCTGCTGGTGGGGGA
CACGCAGTACGGCCCCCCGGTGGATGTTTGGGCAATTGGCTGTGTCTTTGCTGAGCTGCTGTCAGGAGTG
CCTCTGTGGCCAGGAAAATCGGATGTGGATCAGCTGTATCTGATTAGGAAGACCTTGGGGGATCTCATTC
CTAGGCACCAGCAAGTGTTTAGCACGAATCAGTACTTCAGTGGAGTGAAAATTCCAGACCCTGAAGATAT
GGAACCACTTGAATTAAAATTCCCAAACATCTCTTATCCTGCCCTGGGGCTCCTAAAGGGCTGTCTCCAC
ATGGACCCTACTGAAAGGCTGACATGTGAACAGCTGTTGCATCACCCATATTTTGAAAACATCAGAGAAA
TAGAGGATTTGGCAAA
