>Addgene plasmid #39109 | CDKL1 | addgene partial sequence | sequence record 51908 | T7_term
TAGCAGCCGGATCTCAGTGGTGGTGGTGGTGGTGCTCGAGTGCGGCCGCAAGCTTGTCGACGGAGCTCGA
ATTCGGATCCTCACTTATCGTCGTCATCCTTGTAATCATGGTGGTGATGATGGTGCGATTGGAAGTAGAG
GTTCTCTGCTGGTTTGTCGTGTTCTTTTGCCAAATCCTCTATTTCTCTGATGTTTTCAAAATATGGGTGA
TGCAACAGCTGTTCACATGTCAGCCTTTCAGTAGGGTCCATGTGGAGACAGCCCTTTAGGAGCCCCAGGG
CAGGATAAGAGATGTTTGGGAATTTTAATTCAAGTGGTTCCATATCTTCAGGGTCTGGAATTTTCACTCC
ACTGAAGTACTGATTCGTGCTAAACACTTGCTGGTGCCTAGGAATGAGATCCCCCAAGGTCTTCCTAATC
AGATACAGCTGATCCACATCCGATTTTCCTGGCCACAGAGGCACTCCTGACAGCAGCTCAGCAAAGACAC
AGCCAATTGCCCAAACATCCACCGGGGGGCCGTACTGCGTGTCCCCCACCAGCAGCTCAGGGGAGCGGTA
CCACCTGGTAGCCACTTCGTCGTCATAGTAGTCACTCGGTCCAGTCAAAAGCCGAGCAAATCCAAAGTCA
CAAAGCTTAATCACGGAATGTTTCGTGATGAGGATATTTTCTGGCTTCACGTCTCTATGTATGCAATTGT
GTTTATGGCAAAAATTTACAGCTTGCAGTGTCTGCCAAGTTATGCTCTTCACGAGATGTTCTGGTACCCC
TCTTTGGTATCTGTCCAACTCATGGAGAACTGTGTGGTCACAATATTCAAACACCAGGTGAAGCCTCCGT
TTCCTCCTGAAGACTTCCAGGAGGTTAACAAGGTTGGGATGCTTGAGTTGCTTGAGCATTCGGA
